>Addgene plasmid #149295 | pAAV-nef-CIAO-TVA-mCherry | addgene full sequence | sequence record 307586 | Addgene NGS Result
CCTGCAGGCAGCTGCGCGCTCGCTCGCTCACTGAGGCCGCCCGGGCGTCGGGCGACCTTTGGTCGCCCGG
CCTCAGTGAGCGAGCGAGCGCGCAGAGAGGGAGTGGCCAACTCCATCACTAGGGGTTCCTGCGGCCGCAC
GCGTAAGGATCTGCGATCGCTCCGGTGCCCGTCAGTGGGCAGAGCGCACATCGCCCACAGTCCCCGAGAA
GTTGGGGGGAGGGGTCGGCAATTGAACGGGTGCCTAGAGAAGGTGGCGCGGGGTAAACTGGGAAAGTGAT
GTCGTGTACTGGCTCCGCCTTTTTCCCGAGGGTGGGGGAGAACCGTATATAAGTGCAGTAGTCGCCGTGA
ACGTTCTTTTTCGCAACGGGTTTGCCGCCAGAACACAGCTGAAGCTTCGAGGGGCTCGCATCTCTCCTTC
ACGCGCCCGCCGCCCTACCTGAGGCCGCCATCCACGCCGGTTGAGTCGCGTTCTGCCGCCTCCCGCCTGT
GGTGCCTCCTGAACTGCGTCCGCCGTCTAGGTAAGTTTAAAGCTCAGGTCGAGACCGGGCCTTTGTCCGG
CGCTCCCTTGGAGCCTACCTAGACTCAGCCGGCTCTCCACGCTTTGCCTGACCCTGCTTGCTCAACTCTA
CGTCTTTGTTTCGTTTTCTGTTCTGCGCCGTTACAGATCCAAGCTGTGACCGGCGCCTACGGATCCGCCG
CCACCATGGGTACCGTTCGTATAGCATACATTATACGAAGTTATGAGCTCTCGGGGACACCAAATATGGC
GATCTCGGCCTTTTCGTTTCTTGGAGCTGGGACATGTTTGCCATCGATCCATCTACCACCAGAACGGCCG
TTAGATCTGCTGCCACCGTTGTTTCCACCGAAGAAACCACCGTTGCCGTAACCACCACGACGGTTGTTGC
TAAAGAAGCTGCCACCGCCACGGCCACCGTTGTAGCCGCCGTTGTTGTTATTGTAGTTGCTACTGTTATT
TCTGGCACTTCTTGGTTTTCCTCTTAAGTGAGGAGGAACATAACCATTCTCGTTGTTGTCGTTGATGCTT
AAATTTTGCACTTGTTCGCTCAGTTCAGCCATAATATGAAATGCTTTTCTTTTGTTCTTACGGAATACCA
CTTGCCACCTATCACCACAACTAACTTTTTCCCGTTCCTCCATCTCTTTTATATTTTTTTTCTCGAGGGA
TCTTTGTGAAGGAACCTTACTTCTGTGGTGTGACATAATTGGACAAACTACCTACAGAGATTTAAAGCTC
TAAGGTAAATATAAAATTTTTAAGTGTATAATGTGTTAAACTACTGATTCTAATTGTTTGTGTATTTTAG
ATTCCAACCTATGGAACTGATGAATGGGAGCAGTGGTGGAATGCCTTTAATGAGGAAAACCTGTTTTGCT
CAGAAGAAATGCCATCTAGTGATGATGAGGCTACTGCTGACTCTCAACATTCTACTCCTCCAAAAAAGAA
GAAGAGAAAGGTAGAAGACCCCAAGGACTTTCCTTCAGAATTGCTAAGTTTTTTGAGTCATGCTGTGTTT
AGTAATAGAACTCTTGCTTGCTTTGCTATTTACACCACAAAGGAAAAAGCTGCACTGCTATACAAGAAAA
TTATGGAAAAATATTCTGTAACCTTTATAAGTAGGCATAACAGTTATAATCATAACATACTGTTTTTTCT
TACTCCACACAGGCATAGAGTGTCTGCTATTAATAACTATGCTCAAAAATTGTGTACCTTTAGCTTTTTA
ATTTGTAAAGGGGTTAATAAGGAATATTTGATGTATAGTGCCTTGACTAGAGATCATAATCAGCCATACC
ACATTTGTAGAGGTTTTACTTGCTTTAAAAAACCTCCCACACCTCCCCCTGAACCTGAAACATAAAATGA
ATGCAATTGTTGTTGTTAACTTGTTTATTGCAGCTTATAATGGTTACAAATAAAGCAATAGCATCACAAA
TTTCACAAATAAAGCATTTTTTTCACTGCATTCTAGTTGTGGTTTGTCCAAACTCATCAATGTATCTTAT
CATGTCTGGATCTGACATGGTAAGTGAATTCATAACTTCGTATAGCATACATTATACGAACGGTAGCTAG
CGCGCGGCTGCTGCCCGCGCTGCTGCTGCTGCTGCTGCCCGGTAACGTGACCGGTAACGGGTCCGGTAAC
GGTTCTTTGTCCCGTTGCCCCCCCGGTCAGTTCCGCTGCTCGGAGCCGCCCGGTGCCCACGGGGAGTGTT
ACCCGCAGGACTGGCTGTGCGACGGACACCCCGACTGCGACGACGGGCGGGACGAGTGGGGCTGCGGGAC
CAGCGCGATCCCCGCGGTGCCCACGGACAACGGCACAGAGGCTCCCACTGCCCCTGCTCCTGGACGTGCT
CTGCCAGCCAGGAATCACGGCCGCATGTGGATGCTGATCACTGCAGTGCTCCTGTGCTGCCTGGTAGCTG
TGGGTGGTATCGCTGCATGGGGGAAGTCCAAAGCAAAAAGCAGGTCTGACATCTTCAGTCTTGAAAGCGC
ATCCAAGGGGGGTGGGGTGAGCAAGGGCGAGGAGGATAACATGGCCATCATCAAGGAGTTCATGCGCTTC
AAGGTGCACATGGAGGGCTCCGTGAACGGCCACGAGTTCGAGATCGAGGGCGAGGGCGAGGGCCGCCCCT
ACGAGGGCACCCAGACCGCCAAGCTGAAGGTGACCAAGGGTGGCCCCCTGCCCTTCGCCTGGGACATCCT
GTCCCCTCAGTTCATGTACGGCTCCAAGGCCTACGTGAAGCACCCCGCCGACATCCCCGACTACTTGAAG
CTGTCCTTCCCCGAGGGCTTCAAGTGGGAGCGCGTGATGAACTTCGAGGACGGCGGCGTGGTGACCGTGA
CCCAGGACTCCTCCCTGCAGGACGGCGAGTTCATCTACAAGGTGAAGCTGCGCGGCACCAACTTCCCCTC
CGACGGCCCCGTAATGCAGAAGAAGACCATGGGCTGGGAGGCCTCCTCCGAGCGGATGTACCCCGAGGAC
GGCGCCCTGAAGGGCGAGATCAAGCAGAGGCTGAAGCTGAAGGACGGCGGCCACTACGACGCTGAGGTCA
AGACCACCTACAAGGCCAAGAAGCCCGTGCAGCTGCCCGGCGCCTACAACGTCAACATCAAGTTGGACAT
CACCTCCCACAACGAGGACTACACCATCGTGGAACAGTACGAACGCGCCGAGGGCCGCCACTCCACCGGC
GGCATGGACGAGCTGTACAAGTAAGGCGCGCCCTCGAGAGATCTACGGGTGGCATCCCTGTGACCCCTCC
CCAGTGCCTCTCCTGGCCCTGGAAGTTGCCACTCCAGTGCCCACCAGCCTTGTCCTAATAAAATTAAGTT
GCATCATTTTGTCTGACTAGGTGTCCTTCTATAATATTATGGGGTGGAGGGGGGTGGTATGGAGCAAGGG
GCAAGTTGGGAAGACAACCTGTAGGGCCTGCGGGGTCTATTGGGAACCAAGCTGGAGTGCAGTGGCACAA
TCTTGGCTCACTGCAATCTCCGCCTCCTGGGTTCAAGCGATTCTCCTGCCTCAGCCTCCCGAGTTGTTGG
GATTCCAGGCATGCATGACCAGGCTCAGCTAATTTTTGTTTTTTTGGTAGAGACGGGGTTTCACCATATT
GGCCAGGCTGGTCTCCAACTCCTAATCTCAGGTGATCTACCCACCTTGGCCTCCCAAATTGCTGGGATTA
CAGGCGTGAACCACTGCTCCCTTCCCTGTCCTTCTGATTTTGTAGGTAACCACGTGCGGACCGAGCGGCC
GCAGGAACCCCTAGTGATGGAGTTGGCCACTCCCTCTCTGCGCGCTCGCTCGCTCACTGAGGCCGGGCGA
CCAAAGGTCGCCCGACGCCCGGGCTTTGCCCGGGCGGCCTCAGTGAGCGAGCGAGCGCGCAGCTGCCTGC
AGGGGCGCCTGATGCGGTATTTTCTCCTTACGCATCTGTGCGGTATTTCACACCGCATA
[95 nt withheld, positions 3980-4074]
T
[46 nt withheld, positions 4076-4121]
C
[141 nt withheld, positions 4123-4263]
CCTTTGACGTTGGAGTCCACGTTCTTT
[37 nt withheld, positions 4291-4327]
ACTCTATCTCGGGCTATTCTTTTGATTTATAAGGGATTTTGCCGATTTCGGTCTATTGGTTAAAAAATGA
GCTGATTTAACAAAAATTTAACGCGAATTTTAACAAAATATTAACGTTTACAATTTTATGGTGCACTCTC
AGTACAATCTGCTCTGATGCCGCATAGTTAAGCCAGCCCCGACACCCGCCAACACCCGCTGACGCGCCCT
GACGGGCTTGTCTGCTCCCGGCATCCGCTTACAGACAAGCTGTGACCGTCTCCGGGAGCTGCATGTGTCA
GAGGTTTTCACCGTCATCACCGAAACGCGCGAGACGAAAGGGCCTCGTGATACGCCTATTTTTATAGGTT
AATGTCATGATAATAATGGTTTCTTAGACGTCAGGTGGCACTTTTCGGGGAAATGTGCGCGGAACCCCTA
TTTGTTTATTTTTCTAAATACATTCAAATATGTATCCGCTCATGAGACAATAACCCTGATAAATGCTTCA
ATAATATTGAAAAAGGAAGAGTATGAGTATTCAACATTTCCGTGTCGCCCTTATTCCCTTTTTTGCGGCA
TTTTGCCTTCCTGTTTTTGCTCACCCAGAAACGCTGGTGAAAGTAAAAGATGCTGAAGATCAGTTGGGTG
CACGAGTGGGTTACATCGAACTGGATCTCAACAGCGGTAAGATCCTTGAGAGTTTTCGCCCCGAAGAACG
TTTTCCAATGATGAGCACTTTTAAAGTTCTGCTATGTGGCGCGGTATTATCCCGTATTGACGCCGGGCAA
GAGCAACTCGGTCGCCGCATACACTATTCTCAGAATGACTTGGTTGAGTACTCACCAGTCACAGAAAAGC
ATCTTACGGATGGCATGACAGTAAGAGAATTATGCAGTGCTGCCATAACCATGAGTGATAACACTGCGGC
CAACTTACTTCTGACAACGATCGGAGGACCGAAGGAGCTAACCGCTTTTTTGCACAACATGGGGGATCAT
GTAACTCGCCTTGATCGTTGGGAACCGGAGCTGAATGAAGCCATACCAAACGACGAGCGTGACACCACGA
TGCCTGTAGCAATGGCAACAACGTTGCGCAAACTATTAACTGGCGAACTACTTACTCTAGCTTCCCGGCA
ACAATTAATAGACTGGATGGAGGCGGATAAAGTTGCAGGACCACTTCTGCGCTCGGCCCTTCCGGCTGGC
TGGTTTATTGCTGATAAATCTGGAGCCGGTGAGCGTGGGTCTCGCGGTATCATTGCAGCACTGGGGCCAG
ATGGTAAGCCCTCCCGTATCGTAGTTATCTACACGACGGGGAGTCAGGCAACTATGGATGAACGAAATAG
ACAGATCGCTGAGATAGGTGCCTCACTGATTAAGCATTGGTAACTGTCAGACCAAGTTTACTCATATATA
CTTTAGATTGATTTAAAACTTCATTTTTAATTTAAAAGGATCTAGGTGAAGATCCTTTTTGATAATCTCA
TGACCAAAATCCCTTAACGTGAGTTTTCGTTCCACTGAGCGTCAGACCCCGTAGAAAAGATCAAAGGATC
TTCTTGAGATCCTTTTTTTCTGCGCGTAATCTGCTGCTTGCAAACAAAAAAACCACCGCTACCAGCGGTG
GTTTGTTTGCCGGATCAAGAGCTACCAACTCTTTTTCCGAAGGTAACTGGCTTCAGCAGAGCGCAGATAC
CAAATACTGTTCTTCTAGTGTAGCCGTAGTTAGGCCACCACTTCAAGAACTCTGTAGCACCGCCTACATA
CCTCGCTCTGCTAATCCTGTTACCAGTGGCTGCTGCCAGTGGCGATAAGTCGTGTCTTACCGGGTTGGAC
TCAAGACGATAGTTACCGGATAAGGCGCAGCGGTCGGGCTGAACGGGGGGTTCGTGCACACAGCCCAGCT
TGGAGCGAACGACCTACACCGAACTGAGATACCTACAGCGTGAGCTATGAGAAAGCGCCACGCTTCCCGA
AGGGAGAAAGGCGGACAGGTATCCGGTAAGCGGCAGGGTCGGAACAGGAGAGCGCACGAGGGAGCTTCCA
GGGGGAAACGCCTGGTATCTTTATAGTCCTGTCGGGTTTCGCCACCTCTGACTTGAGCGTCGATTTTTGT
GATGCTCGTCAGGGGGGCGGAGCCTATGGAAAAACGCCAGCAACGCGGCCTTTTTACGGTTCCTGGCCTT
TTGCTGGCCTTTTGCTCACATGT
Features (pLannotate 1.2.2; 24 found; start..end, strand, type, name):
     12..39      +  repeat_region  AAV2 ITR (fragment): inverted terminal repeat of adeno-associated virus serotype 2 inverted
     68..95      +  repeat_region  AAV2 ITR (fragment): inverted terminal repeat of adeno-associated virus serotype 2 inverted
    177..388     +  promoter       EF-1α core promoter: core promoter for human elongation factor EF-1α
    401..669     +  LTR            5' LTR (truncated): truncated 5' long terminal repeat (LTR) from human T-cell leukemia virus (HTLV) type 1
    711..744     +  protein_bind   lox71: Left element (LE) mutant of loxP (Araki et al., 2010). Cre-mediated recombination occurs in the 8-bp core sequence (GCATACAT). Cre recombinase
    750..1082    -  CDS            DED1 (fragment): DED1_YEAST - Also known as SPP81. Experimental evidence at protein level: Swiss-Prot protein existence level 1. ATP-binding RNA helicase involved in translation initiation. Remodels RNA in response to ADP and ATP concentrations by facilitating disruption, but also formation of RNA duplexes. Has weak ATP-dependent affinity for dsRNA, but strong ATP-dependent affinity for ssRNA. Acts as a virus host factor involved in the replication of the MBV and the L-A viruses by promoting the negative-strand RNA synthesis. May be involved in recognition of the preinitiation complex and DNA binding of the RN
   1092..1187    -  CDS            YO201_YEAST (fragment): Protein uncertain: Swiss-Prot protein existence level 5. From Saccharomyces cerevisiae (strain ATCC 204508 / S288c) (Baker's yeast).
   1189..1263    +  CDS            small t antigen (fragment): SV40 (simian virus 40) small t antigen
   1265..1330    +  intron         small t intron: SV40 (simian virus 40) small t antigen intron
   1329..1805    +  CDS            large T antigen (fragment): large T antigen from SV40 (simian virus 40)
   1802..1885    +  CDS            large T antigen (fragment): large T antigen from SV40 (simian virus 40)
   1908..2042    +  polyA_signal   SV40 poly(A) signal: SV40 polyadenylation signal
   2062..2095    +  protein_bind   lox66: Right element (RE) mutant of loxP (Araki et al., 2010). Cre-mediated recombination occurs in the 8-bp core sequence (GCATACAT). Cre recombinase
   2102..2527    +  CDS            RSVR_COTJA (fragment): Experimental evidence at protein level: Swiss-Prot protein existence level 1. Responsible for susceptibility to the retrovirus subgroup A Rous sarcoma virus. From Coturnix japonica (Japanese quail) (Coturnix coturnix japonica).
   2536..3243    +  CDS            mCherry: monomeric derivative of DsRed fluorescent protein (Shaner et al., 2004) mammalian codon-optimized
   3267..3743    +  polyA_signal   hGH poly(A) signal: human growth hormone polyadenylation signal
   3783..3923    +  repeat_region  AAV2 ITR: inverted terminal repeat of adeno-associated virus serotype 2 inverted
   3928..3979    -  misc_feature   bom (fragment): basis of mobility region from pBR322
   3998..4453    +  rep_origin     f1 ori (sequence partly withheld): f1 bacteriophage origin of replication; arrow indicates direction of (+) strand synthesis
   4454..4503    -  misc_feature   bom (fragment): basis of mobility region from pBR322
   4605..4640    -  CDS            rop (fragment): Rop protein, which maintains plasmids at low copy number; rop
   4735..4839    +  promoter       AmpR promoter: bla
   4840..5700    +  CDS            AmpR: β-lactamase; bla; confers resistance to ampicillin, carbenicillin, and related antibiotics
   5871..6459    +  rep_origin     ori: high-copy-number ColE1/pMB1/pBR322/pUC origin of replication
