[The description below was written by a language model from this plasmid's Addgene catalogue record and pLannotate feature annotations shown in this document.]
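Description:
pAAV-nef-CIAO-TVA-mCherry is an adeno-associated virus transfer plasmid built on the pAAV-nef-CIAO backbone for Cre-dependent expression of a TVA:mCherry fusion protein in rabies virus tracing experiments. It is propagated in bacteria as a high-copy plasmid with a ColE1/pUC-type origin and ampicillin resistance (AmpR), and it also carries an f1 phage origin. AAV2 inverted terminal repeats flank the expression cassette so that it can be packaged into recombinant AAV. One ITR is annotated in full, while the other was detected only as short fragments.

The cassette is driven by the "nef" promoter, annotated as the EF-1α core promoter followed by a truncated HTLV-1 5' LTR segment. Downstream lies a STOP cassette bracketed by the mutant lox sites lox71 and lox66. It contains stuffer sequence (the annotation tool matches parts of it to yeast gene fragments), SV40 small t/large T antigen fragments with the small t intron, and an SV40 polyadenylation signal, which together terminate transcription before the payload. After the second lox site comes the TVA coding sequence, the avian receptor for subgroup A avian retroviruses (chicken according to the catalogue; the annotation matched the quail homologue). It is fused to mCherry and followed by the hGH poly(A) signal. The insert's start codon has been removed, consistent with the "ATG-out" (AO) design named in the depositor's full construct name and the associated publication title, which is intended to limit leaky, recombinase-independent expression. Cre excises the STOP cassette, allowing production of the fusion. TVA then makes Cre-expressing cells selectively susceptible to EnvA-pseudotyped rabies virus, and mCherry marks them. The depositor notes that this plasmid was not used in the original publication.
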