Addgene plasmid #149295: pAAV-nef-CIAO-TVA-mCherry
Purpose: Cre-dependent expression of TVA:mCherry fusion protein for rabies tracing.
Depositing lab: Edward Callaway. Depositing organization: Salk Institute for Biological Studies. Publication: Sources of off-target expression from recombinase-dependent AAV vectors and mitigation with cross-over insensitive ATG-out vectors. Fischer KB, Collins HK, Callaway EM. Proc Natl Acad Sci U S A. 2019 Dec 16. pii: 1915974116. doi: 10.1073/pnas.1915974116. PubMed 31843925.
Backbone
  Vector backbone: pAAV-nef-CIAO
  Backbone size w/o insert (bp): 5383
  Vector type: AAV
Growth in bacteria
  Bacterial resistance: Ampicillin, 100 μg/mL
  Growth temperature: 30°C
  Growth strain: NEB Stable
  Copy number: High Copy
Gene/Insert
  Gene/Insert name: TVA:mCherry
  Species: G. gallus (chicken)
  Insert size (bp): 1149
  Mutation: Start codon removed.
  Cloning method: Restriction Enzyme; 5′ cloning site unknown (unknown if destroyed); 3′ cloning site unknown (unknown if destroyed)
  Sequencing primers: 5′ unknown
Terms and licenses: Academic/Nonprofit Terms; Industry Terms: Not Available to Industry
Depositor comments: Not used in the original publication. Full name: pAAV-nef-AO-lox66-STOP-lox71-TVA:mCherry-hGH-pA.
How to cite: pAAV-nef-CIAO-TVA-mCherry was a gift from Edward Callaway (Addgene plasmid # 149295 ; http://n2t.net/addgene:149295 ; RRID:Addgene_149295)
